>Addgene plasmid #223339 | PX3 | addgene full sequence | sequence record 455820 | Addgene NGS Result
GAGCTCCTTGTACAGGTCGTCCATGCCGAGAGTGATCCCGGCGGCGGTCACGAACTCCAGCAGGACCATG
TGATCGCGCTTCTCGTTGGGGTCTTTGCTCAGGGCGGACTGGGTGCTCAGGTAGTGGTTGTCGGGCAGCA
GCACGGGGCCGTCGCCGATGGGGGTGTTCTGCTGGTAGTGGTCGGCGAGCTGCACGCTGCCGTCCTCGAT
GTTGTGGCGGATCTTGAAGTTCACCTTGATGCCGTTCTTCTGCTTGTCGGCCATGATATAGACGTTGTGG
CTGTTGTAGTTGTACTCCAGCTTGTGCCCCAGGATGTTGCCGTCCTCCTTGAAGTCGATGCCCTTCAGCT
CGATGCGGTTCACCAGGGTGTCGCCCTCGAACTTCACCTCGGCGCGGGTCTTGTAGTTGCCGTCGTCCTT
GAAGAAGATGGTGCGCTCCTGGACGTAGCCTTCGGGCATGGCGGACTTGAAGAAGTCGTGCTGCTTCATG
TGGTCGGGGTAGCGGCTGAAGCACTGCACGCCGTAGGTCAGGGTGGTCACGAGGGTGGGCCAGGGCACGG
GCAGCTTGCCGGTGGTGCAGATGAACTTCAGGGTCAGCTTGCCGTAGGTGGCATCGCCCTCGCCCTCGCC
GGACACGCTGAACTTGTGGCCGTTTACGTCGCCGTCCAGCTCGACCAGGATGGGCACCACCCCGGTGAAC
AGCTCCTCGCCCTTGCTCACCATGGTACCGGATCCACTAGTCTTTTCGGCAGACCGCAGACTGATTTCTC
CGCCCATCCAGGGTTTGATAACTCCGTCCTGTTCCAGCAGCAGGGCTCCCTGTTTATCAATCCCCCGGCT
AATCCCGAAAATCTCTTTGTCCCCAATGATCAGCTTCACGGGTCTATTGATGAAGTTATCCAGCTTCTCC
CACCGTGACAGATATGGAGCCAGGCCTTCCTGCTCGAACAGTTCCAGGGCTGCCCGCAGCTCTCGGATCA
GCATAGCGGCCAGAGTATTCCTGTCCAGGTTAATCCCTGCTTCCTGCAGTGTGATCCAGCCCTGATTGAC
CACGCTTTCCTCCACGCGCCTCATAGCCACGTTAATCCCGGCGCCAATGACGATCTGTGCAGCATCGCCT
GTTATTCCGGCCAGCTCCACCAGGATGCCTGCCAGCTTTCTATCCTGCAGATACAGGTCATTGGGCCATT
TGACTCGCACCTTGTCTGCTCCCAGCTTTCGCAGCGCTTCTGCCATGACAATTCCGATGACCGGGCCCAG
GCCGATTGCTGCTGGTCCCCGCTTCAGGCGCCAAAACATACTCAGGTACAGGTTAGCTCCAAAAGGAGAG
AACCATTTCCTCCCTCTGCTTCCTCTCCCTGCCTGCTGATATTCTGCAATGCAAGCATCCCCACTCTTCA
GCTCGCCGATTCGATCCAGCAGGTACTGATTGGTGGAGTCGACCACAGGCAGGACTGCCACGCTCCCGCC
GTCCAGCTGTCCCAGAATCTGTTTAGCGTTCAGCAGCGGGATCATACTAGTCTGAGAGAGAAGAATAGCA
GTCAGAACCTGAAGAGACTTCAATCCTCCTCCTTTCTTCTTTTTCGTGGTTATCTTTGCATTTTGATCAG
TTGCAGTCAGCTTTTCCAAAGTCTCATCATCATCACTCTGACCATTGCAAAGACGCGAAGAATCAGGCCT
CCGGGAAGCGACCCTTGATTTCAGGTAAACAGCAGTTCCACCAGCAGCTACAATCCCAGCCGCAAGCAGT
ATAGATTTCCGTCTTGACGCTACAAGACCCCGACCCCGCTCAGTTAACTGCAATAGTTGAAGTGAAGGCA
TAAGCTTTCTAGAGTCGATTTGGTGTATCGAGATTGGTTATGAAATTCAGATGCTAGTGTAATGTATTGG
TAATTTGGGAAGATATAATAGGAAGCAAGGCTATTTATCCATTTCTGAAAAGGCGAAATGGCGTCACCGC
GAGCGTCACGCGCATTCCGTTCTTGCTGTAAAGCGTTGTTTGGTACACTTTTGACTAGCGAGGCTTGGCG
TGTCAGCGTATCTATTCAAAAGTCGTTAATGGCTGCGGATCAAGAAAAAGTTGGAATAGAAACAGAATAC
CCGCGAAATTCAGGCCCGGTTGCCATGTCCTACACGCCGAAATAAACGACCAAATTAGTAGAAAAATAAA
AACTGACTCGGATACTTACGTCACGTCTTGCGCACTGATTTGAAAAATCTCCCTCGATCGAGAAAGAGAT
CAATGTTGAGCTGCTTCAAAAGCAATGGGATTGACCAGCTCGCGGATCCTACAGGCCAAATTCGCTCTTA
GCCGTACAATATTACTCACCGGTGCGATGCCCCCCATCGTAGGTGAAGGTGGAAATTAATGATCCATCTT
GAGACCACAGGCCCACAACAGCTACCAGTTTCCTCAAGGGTCCACCAAAAACGTAAGCGCTTACGTACAT
GGTCGATAAGAAAAGGCAATTTGTAGATGTTAACATCCAACGTCGCTTTCAGGGATCCTACAGGCCAAAT
TCGCTCTTAGCCGTACAATATTACTCACCGGTGCGATGCCCCCCATCGTAGGTGAAGGTGGAAATTAATG
ATCCATCTTGAGACCACAGGCCCACAACAGCTACCAGTTTCCTCAAGGGTCCACCAAAAACGTAAGCGCT
TACGTACATGGTCGATAAGAAAAGGCAATTTGTAGATGTTAACATCCAACGTCGCTTTCAGGGATCCTAC
AGGCCAAATTCGCTCTTAGCCGTACAATATTACTCACCGGTGCGATGCCCCCCATCGTAGGTGAAGGTGG
AAATTAATGATCCATCTTGAGACCACAGGCCCACAACAGCTACCAGTTTCCTCAAGGGTCCACCAAAAAC
GTAAGCGCTTACGTACATGGTCGATAAGAAAAGGCAATTTGTAGATGTTAACATCCAACGTCGCTTTCAG
GGATCCGCGAGCTTATCGATACCGTGGCACTGGCCGTCGTTTTACAACGTCGTGACTGGGAAAACCCTGG
CGTTACCCAACTTAATCGCCTTGCAGCACATCCCCCTTTCGCCAGCTGGCGTAATAGCGAAGAGGCCCGC
ACCGATCGCCCTTCCCAACAGTTGCGCAGCCTGAATGGCGAATGCTAGAGCAGCTTGAGCTTGGATCAGA
TTGTCGTTTCCCGCCTTCAGTTTAAACTATCAGTGTTTGACAGGATATATTGGCGGGTAAACCTAAGAGA
AAAGAGCGTTTATTAGAATAATCGGATATTTAAAAGGGCGTGAAAAGGTTTATCCGTTCGTCCATTTGTA
TGTGCATGCCAACCACAGGGTTCCCCTCGGGATCAAAGTACTTTGATCCAACCCCTCCGCTGCTATAGTG
CAGTCGGCTTCTGACGTTCAGTGCAGCCGTCTTCTGAAAACGACATGTCGCACAAGTCCTAAGTTACGCG
ACAGGCTGCCGCCCTGCCCTTTTCCTGGCGTTTTCTTGTCGCGTGTTTTAGTCGCATAAAGTAGAATACT
TGCGACTAGAACCGGAGACATTACGCCATGAACAAGAGCGCCGCCGCTGGCCTGCTGGGCTATGCCCGCG
TCAGCACCGACGACCAGGACTTGACCAACCAACGGGCCGAACTGCACGCGGCCGGCTGCACCAAGCTGTT
TTCCGAGAAGATCACCGGCACCAGGCGCGACCGCCCGGAGCTGGCCAGGATGCTTGACCACCTACGCCCT
GGCGACGTTGTGACAGTGACCAGGCTAGACCGCCTGGCCCGCAGCACCCGCGACCTACTGGACATTGCCG
AGCGCATCCAGGAGGCCGGCGCGGGCCTGCGTAGCCTGGCAGAGCCGTGGGCCGACACCACCACGCCGGC
CGGCCGCATGGTGTTGACCGTGTTCGCCGGCATTGCCGAGTTCGAGCGTTCCCTAATCATCGACCGCACC
CGGAGCGGGCGCGAGGCCGCCAAGGCCCGAGGCGTGAAGTTTGGCCCCCGCCCTACCCTCACCCCGGCAC
AGATCGCGCACGCCCGCGAGCTGATCGACCAGGAAGGCCGCACCGTGAAAGAGGCGGCTGCACTGCTTGG
CGTGCATCGCTCGACCCTGTACCGCGCACTTGAGCGCAGCGAGGAAGTGACGCCCACCGAGGCCAGGCGG
CGCGGTGCCTTCCGTGAGGACGCATTGACCGAGGCCGACGCCCTGGCGGCCGCCGAGAATGAACGCCAAG
AGGAACAAGCATGAAACCGCACCAGGACGGCCAGGACGAACCGTTTTTCATTACCGAAGAGATCGAGGCG
GAGATGATCGCGGCCGGGTACGTGTTCGAGCCGCCCGCGCACGTCTCAACCGTGCGGCTGCATGAAATCC
TGGCCGGTTTGTCTGATGCCAAGCTGGCGGCCTGGCCGGCCAGCTTGGCCGCTGAAGAAACCGAGCGCCG
CCGTCTAAAAAGGTGATGTGTATTTGAGTAAAACAGCTTGCGTCATGCGGTCGCTGCGTATATGATGCGA
TGAGTAAATAAACAAATACGCAAGGGGAACGCATGAAGGTTATCGCTGTACTTAACCAGAAAGGCGGGTC
AGGCAAGACGACCATCGCAACCCATCTAGCCCGCGCCCTGCAACTCGCCGGGGCCGATGTTCTGTTAGTC
GATTCCGATCCCCAGGGCAGTGCCCGCGATTGGGCGGCCGTGCGGGAAGATCAACCGCTAACCGTTGTCG
GCATCGACCGCCCGACGATTGACCGCGACGTGAAGGCCATCGGCCGGCGCGACTTCGTAGTGATCGACGG
AGCGCCCCAGGCGGCGGACTTGGCTGTGTCCGCGATCAAGGCAGCCGACTTCGTGCTGATTCCGGTGCAG
CCAAGCCCTTACGACATATGGGCCACCGCCGACCTGGTGGAGCTGGTTAAGCAGCGCATTGAGGTCACGG
ATGGAAGGCTACAAGCGGCCTTTGTCGTGTCGCGGGCGATCAAAGGCACGCGCATCGGCGGTGAGGTTGC
CGAGGCGCTGGCCGGGTACGAGCTGCCCATTCTTGAGTCCCGTATCACGCAGCGCGTGAGCTACCCAGGC
ACTGCCGCCGCCGGCACAACCGTTCTTGAATCAGAACCCGAGGGCGACGCTGCCCGCGAGGTCCAGGCGC
TGGCCGCTGAAATTAAATCAAAACTCATTTGAGTTAATGAGGTAAAGAGAAAATGAGCAAAAGCACAAAC
ACGCTAAGTGCCGGCCGTCCGAGCGCACGCAGCAGCAAGGCTGCAACGTTGGCCAGCCTGGCAGACACGC
CAGCCATGAAGCGGGTCAACTTTCAGTTGCCGGCGGAGGATCACACCAAGCTGAAGATGTACGCGGTACG
CCAAGGCAAGACCATTACCGAGCTGCTATCTGAATACATCGCGCAGCTACCAGAGTAAATGAGCAAATGA
ATAAATGAGTAGATGAATTTTAGCGGCTAAAGGAGGCGGCATGGAAAATCAAGAACAACCAGGCACCGAC
GCCGTGGAATGCCCCATGTGTGGAGGAACGGGCGGTTGGCCAGGCGTAAGCGGCTGGGTTGCCTGCCGGC
CCTGCAATGGCACTGGAACCCCCAAGCCCGAGGAATCGGCGTGAGCGGTCGCAAACCATCCGGCCCGGTA
CAAATCGGCGCGGCGCTGGGTGATGACCTGGTGGAGAAGTTGAAGGCCGCGCAGGCCGCCCAGCGGCAAC
GCATCGAGGCAGAAGCACGCCCCGGTGAATCGTGGCAAGCGGCCGCTGATCGAATCCGCAAAGAATCCCG
GCAACCGCCGGCAGCCGGTGCGCCGTCGATTAGGAAGCCGCCCAAGGGCGACGAGCAACCAGATTTTTTC
GTTCCGATGCTCTATGACGTGGGCACCCGCGATAGTCGCAGCATCATGGACGTGGCCGTTTTCCGTCTGT
CGAAGCGTGACCGACGAGCTGGCGAGGTGATCCGCTACGAGCTTCCAGACGGGCACGTAGAGGTTTCCGC
AGGGCCGGCCGGCATGGCCAGTGTGTGGGATTACGACCTGGTACTGATGGCGGTTTCCCATCTAACCGAA
TCCATGAACCGATACCGGGAAGGGAAGGGAGACAAGCCCGGCCGCGTGTTCCGTCCACACGTTGCGGACG
TACTCAAGTTCTGCCGGCGAGCCGATGGCGGAAAGCAGAAAGACGACCTGGTAGAAACCTGCATTCGGTT
AAACACCACGCACGTTGCCATGCAGCGTACGAAGAAGGCCAAGAACGGCCGCCTGGTGACGGTATCCGAG
GGTGAAGCCTTGATTAGCCGCTACAAGATCGTAAAGAGCGAAACCGGGCGGCCGGAGTACATCGAGATCG
AGCTAGCTGATTGGATGTACCGCGAGATCACAGAAGGCAAGAACCCGGACGTGCTGACGGTTCACCCCGA
TTACTTTTTGATCGATCCCGGCATCGGCCGTTTTCTCTACCGCCTGGCACGCCGCGCCGCAGGCAAGGCA
GAAGCCAGATGGTTGTTCAAGACGATCTACGAACGCAGTGGCAGCGCCGGAGAGTTCAAGAAGTTCTGTT
TCACCGTGCGCAAGCTGATCGGGTCAAATGACCTGCCGGAGTACGATTTGAAGGAGGAGGCGGGGCAGGC
TGGCCCGATCCTAGTCATGCGCTACCGCAACCTGATCGAGGGCGAAGCATCCGCCGGTTCCTAATGTACG
GAGCAGATGCTAGGGCAAATTGCCCTAGCAGGGGAAAAAGGTCGAAAAGGTCTCTTTCCTGTGGATAGCA
CGTACATTGGGAACCCAAAGCCGTACATTGGGAACCGGAACCCGTACATTGGGAACCCAAAGCCGTACAT
TGGGAACCGGTCACACATGTAAGTGACTGATATAAAAGAGAAAAAAGGCGATTTTTCCGCCTAAAACTCT
TTAAAACTTATTAAAACTCTTAAAACCCGCCTGGCCTGTGCATAACTGTCTGGCCAGCGCACAGCCGAAG
AGCTGCAAAAAGCGCCTACCCTTCGGTCGCTGCGCTCCCTACGCCCCGCCGCTTCGCGTCGGCCTATCGC
GGCCGCTGGCCGCTCAAAAATGGCTGGCCTACGGCCAGGCAATCTACCAGGGCGCGGACAAGCCGCGCCG
TCGCCACTCGACCGCCGGCGCCCACATCAAGGCACCCTGCCTCGCGCGTTTCGGTGATGACGGTGAAAAC
CTCTGACACATGCAGCTCCCGGAGACGGTCACAGCTTGTCTGTAAGCGGATGCCGGGAGCAGACAAGCCC
GTCAGGGCGCGTCAGCGGGTGTTGGCGGGTGTCGGGGCGCAGCCATGACCCAGTCACGTAGCGATAGCGG
AGTGTATACTGGCTTAACTATGCGGCATCAGAGCAGATTGTACTGAGAGTGCACCATATGCGGTGTGAAA
TACCGCACAGATGCGTAAGGAGAAAATACCGCATCAGGCGCTCTTCCGCTTCCTCGCTCACTGACTCGCT
GCGCTCGGTCGTTCGGCTGCGGCGAGCGGTATCAGCTCACTCAAAGGCGGTAATACGGTTATCCACAGAA
TCAGGGGATAACGCAGGAAAGAACATGTGAGCAAAAGGCCAGCAAAAGGCCAGGAACCGTAAAAAGGCCG
CGTTGCTGGCGTTTTTCCATAGGCTCCGCCCCCCTGACGAGCATCACAAAAATCGACGCTCAAGTCAGAG
GTGGCGAAACCCGACAGGACTATAAAGATACCAGGCGTTTCCCCCTGGAAGCTCCCTCGTGCGCTCTCCT
GTTCCGACCCTGCCGCTTACCGGATACCTGTCCGCCTTTCTCCCTTCGGGAAGCGTGGCGCTTTCTCATA
GCTCACGCTGTAGGTATCTCAGTTCGGTGTAGGTCGTTCGCTCCAAGCTGGGCTGTGTGCACGAACCCCC
CGTTCAGCCCGACCGCTGCGCCTTATCCGGTAACTATCGTCTTGAGTCCAACCCGGTAAGACACGACTTA
TCGCCACTGGCAGCAGCCACTGGTAACAGGATTAGCAGAGCGAGGTATGTAGGCGGTGCTACAGAGTTCT
TGAAGTGGTGGCCTAACTACGGCTACACTAGAAGGACAGTATTTGGTATCTGCGCTCTGCTGAAGCCAGT
TACCTTCGGAAAAAGAGTTGGTAGCTCTTGATCCGGCAAACAAACCACCGCTGGTAGCGGTGGTTTTTTT
GTTTGCAAGCAGCAGATTACGCGCAGAAAAAAAGGATCTCAAGAAGATCCTTTGATCTTTTCTACGGGGT
CTGACGCTCAGTGGAACGAAAACTCACGTTAAGGGATTTTGGTCATGCATTCTAGGTACTAAAACAATTC
ATCCAGTAAAATATAATATTTTATTTTCTCCCAATCAGGCTTGATCCCCAGTAAGTCAAAAAATAGCTCG
ACATACTGTTCTTCCCCGATATCCTCCCTGATCGACCGGACGCAGAAGGCAATGTCATACCACTTGTCCG
CCCTGCCGCTTCTCCCAAGATCAATAAAGCCACTTACTTTGCCATCTTTCACAAAGATGTTGCTGTCTCC
CAGGTCGCCGTGGGAAAAGACAAGTTCCTCTTCGGGCTTTTCCGTCTTTAAAAAATCATACAGCTCGCGC
GGATCTTTAAATGGAGTGTCTTCTTCCCAGTTTTCGCAATCCACATCGGCCAGATCGTTATTCAGTAAGT
AATCCAATTCGGCTAAGCGGCTGTCTAAGCTATTCGTATAGGGACAATCCGATATGTCGATGGAGTGAAA
GAGCCTGATGCACTCCGCATACAGCTCGATAATCTTTTCAGGGCTTTGTTCATCTTCATACTCTTCCGAG
CAAAGGACGCCATCGGCCTCACTCATGAGCAGATTGCTCCAGCCATCATGCCGTTCAAAGTGCAGGACCT
TTGGAACAGGCAGCTTTCCTTCCAGCCATAGCATCATGTCCTTTTCCCGTTCCACATCATAGGTGGTCCC
TTTATACCGGCTGTCCGTCATTTTTAAATATAGGTTTTCATTTTCTCCCACCAGCTTATATACCTTAGCA
GGAGACATTCCTTCCGTATCTTTTACGCAGCGGTATTTTTCGATCAGTTTTTTCAATTCCGGTGATATTC
TCATTTTAGCCATTTATTATTTCCTTCCTCTTTTCTACAGTATTTAAAGATACCCCAAGAAGCTAATTAT
AACAAGACGAACTCCAATTCACTGTTCCTTGCATTCTAAAACCTTAAATACCAGAAAACAGCTTTTTCAA
AGTTGTTTTCAAAGTTGGCGTATAACATAGTATCGACGGAGCCGATTTTGAAACCGCGGTGATCACAGGC
AGCAACGCTCTGTCATCGTTACAATCAACATGCTACCCTCCGCGAGATCATCCGTGTTTCAAACCCGGCA
GCTTAGTTGCCGTTCTTCCGAATAGCATCGGTAACATGAGCAAAGTCTGCCGCCTTACAACGGCTCTCCC
GCTGACGCCGTCCCGGACTGATGGGCTGCCTGTATCGAGTGGTGATTTTGTGCCGAGCTGCCGGTCGGGG
AGCTGTTGGCTGGCTGGTGGCAGGATATATTGTGGTGTAAACAAATTGACGCTTAGACAACTTAATAACA
CATTGCGGACGTTTTTAATGTACTGAATTAACGCCGAATTAATTCGGGGGATCTGGATTTTAGTACTGGA
TTTTGGTTTTAGGAATTAGAAATTTTATTGATAGAAGTATTTTACAAATACAAATACATACTAAGGGTTT
CTTATATGCTCAACACATGAGCGAAACCCTATAGGAACCCTAATTCCCTTATCTGGGAACTACTCACACA
TTATTATGGAGAAACTCGAGCTTGTCGATCGACAGATCCCGGTCGGCATCTACTCTATTTCTTTGCCCTC
GGACGAGTGCTGGGGCGTCGGTTTCCACTATCGGCGAGTACTTCTACACAGCCATCGGTCCAGACGGCCG
CGCTTCTGCGGGCGATTTGTGTACGCCCGACAGTCCCGGCTCCGGATCGGACGATTGCGTCGCATCGACC
CTGCGCCCAAGCTGCATCATCGAAATTGCCGTCAACCAAGCTCTGATAGAGTTGGTCAAGACCAATGCGG
AGCATATACGCCCGGAGTCGTGGCGATCCTGCAAGCTCCGGATGCCTCCGCTCGAAGTAGCGCGTCTGCT
GCTCCATACAAGCCAACCACGGCCTCCAGAAGAAGATGTTGGCGACCTCGTATTGGGAATCCCCGAACAT
CGCCTCGCTCCAGTCAATGACCGCTGTTATGCGGCCATTGTCCGTCAGGACATTGTTGGAGCCGAAATCC
GCGTGCACGAGGTGCCGGACTTCGGGGCAGTCCTCGGCCCAAAGCATCAGCTCATCGAGAGCCTGCGCGA
CGGACGCACTGACGGTGTCGTCCATCACAGTTTGCCAGTGATACACATGGGGATCAGCAATCGCGCATAT
GAAATCACGCCATGTAGTGTATTGACCGATTCCTTGCGGTCCGAATGGGCCGAACCCGCTCGTCTGGCTA
AGATCGGCCGCAGCGATCGCATCCATAGCCTCCGCGACCGGTTGTAGAACAGCGGGCAGTTCGGTTTCAG
GCAGGTCTTGCAACGTGACACCCTGTGAACGGCGGGAGATGCAATAGGTCAGGCTCTCGCTAAACTCCCC
AATGTCAAGCACTTCCGGAATCGGGAGCGCGGCCGATGCAAAGTGCCGATAAACATAACGATCTTTGTAG
AAACCATCGGCGCAGCTATTTACCCGCAGGACATATCCACGCCCTCCTACATCGAAGCTGAAAGCACGAG
ATTCTTCGCCCTCCGAGAGCTGCATCAGGTCGGAGACGCTGTCGAACTTTTCGATCAGAAACTTCTCGAC
AGACGTCGCGGTGAGTTCAGGCTTTTTCATATCTCATTGCCCCCCGGATCTGCGAAAGCTCGAGAGAGAT
AGATTTGTAGAGAGAGACTGGTGATTTCAGCGTGTCCTCTCCAAATGAAATGAACTTCCTTATATAGAGG
AAGGGTCTTGCGAAGGATAGTGGGATTGTGCGTCATCCCTTACGTCAGTGGAGATATCACATCAATCCAC
TTGCTTTGAAGACGTGGTTGGAACGTCTTCTTTTTCCACGATGCTCCTCGTGGGTGGGGGTCCATCTTTG
GGACCACTGTCGGCAGAGGCATCTTGAACGATAGCCTTTCCTTTATCGCAATGATGGCATTTGTAGGTGC
CACCTTCCTTTTCTACTGTCCTTTTGATGAAGTGACAGATAGCTGGGCAATGGAATCCGAGGAGGTTTCC
CGATATTACCCTTTGTTGAAAAGTCTCAATAGCCCTTTGGTCTTCTGAGACTGTATCTTTGATATTCTTG
GAGTAGACGAGAGTGTCGTGCTCCACCATGTTGGCAAGCTGCTCTAGCCAATACGCAAACCGCCTCTCCC
CGCGCGTTGGCCGATTCATTAATGCAGCTGGCACGACAGGTTTCCCGACTGGAAAGCGGGCAGTGAGCGC
AACGCAATTAATGTGAGTTAGCTCACTCATTAGGCACCCCAGGCTTTACACTTTATGCTTCCGGCTCGTA
TGTTGTGTGGAATTGTGAGCGGATAACAATTTCACACAGGAAACAGCTATGACATGATTACGAATTCCCG
ATCTAGTAACATAGATGACACCGCGCGCGATAATTTATCCTAGTTTGCGCGCTATATTTTGTTTTCTATC
GCGTATTAAATGTATAATTGCGGGACTCTAATCATAAAAACCCATCTCATAAATAACGTCATGCATTACA
TGTTAATTATTACATGCTTAACGTAATTCAACAGAAATTATATGATAATCATCGCAAGACCGGCAACAGG
ATTCAATCTTAAGAAACTTTATTGCCAAATGTTTGAACGATCGGGGAAATTCGAGCTCTCAAGCATAATC
AGGCACATCATAAGGGTATCCGGCGCTGCCAGCGTAGTCAGGCACATCATAGGGGTAGGATCCTGTGCCG
GCGTAATCAGGCACGTCATAGGGATACATGCCGCTCCCTCC
Features (pLannotate 1.2.2; 25 found; start..end, strand, type, name):
      7..723     -  CDS            EGFP: EGFP is a basic (constitutively fluorescent) green fluorescent protein published in 1996, derived from Aequorea victoria. It is reported to be a rapidly-maturing weak dimer with moderate acid sensitivity.
    742..1512    -  CDS            miniTurbo: N-terminally truncated mutant of the E. coli biotin ligase BioID engineered for improved catalytic efficiency (Branon et al., 2018)
   1522..1821    -  CDS            ABCD1 (fragment): AB1D_ARATH - Also known as ACN2, CTS, PED3, PMP2, PXA1. Experimental evidence at protein level: Swiss-Prot protein existence level 1. Contributes to the transport of fatty acids and their derivatives (acyl CoAs) across the peroxisomal membrane. Provides acetate to the glyoxylate cycle in developing seedlings. Involved in pollen tube elongation, ovule fertilization, and seeds germination after imbibition (controls the switch between the opposing developmental programs of dormancy and germination), probably by promoting beta-oxidation of storage lipids during gluconeogenesis. Required for biosyn
   1836..2216    -  promoter       MAS promoter: mannopine synthase promoter (Velten et al., 1984)
   2968..3122    +  CDS            lacZα (fragment): LacZα fragment of β-galactosidase; lacZ fragment
   3188..3212    +  misc_feature   RB T-DNA repeat: right border repeat from nopaline C58 T-DNA
   3552..3953    +  CDS            Y4CG_SINFN (fragment): Protein inferred from homology: Swiss-Prot protein existence level 3. From Sinorhizobium fredii (strain NBRC 101917 / NGR234).
   4513..5142    +  CDS            pVS1 StaA: stability protein from the Pseudomonas plasmid pVS1 (Heeb et al., 2000)
   5571..6644    +  CDS            pVS1 RepA: replication protein from the Pseudomonas plasmid pVS1 (Heeb et al., 2000)
   6710..6904    +  rep_origin     pVS1 oriV: origin of replication for the Pseudomonas plasmid pVS1 (Heeb et al., 2000)
   7107..7146    +  CDS            rop (fragment): Rop protein, which maintains plasmids at low copy number; rop
   7248..7388    +  misc_feature   bom: basis of mobility region from pBR322
   7574..8162    -  rep_origin     ori: high-copy-number ColE1/pMB1/pBR322/pUC origin of replication
   8249..9043    -  CDS            KanR: aminoglycoside phosphotransferase; aphA-3; confers resistance to kanamycin
   9468..9492    +  misc_feature   LB T-DNA repeat: left border repeat from nopaline C58 T-DNA
   9570..9744    -  polyA_signal   CaMV poly(A) signal: cauliflower mosaic virus polyadenylation signal
   9785..10810   -  CDS            HygR: hygromycin B phosphotransferase confers resistance to hygromycin
  10883..11228   -  promoter       CaMV 35S promoter: strong constitutive promoter from cauliflower mosaic virus
  10885..10931   -  promoter       minimal CaMV 35S promoter: minimal 35S promoter from cauliflower mosaic virus
  11318..11406   +  CDS            lacI (fragment): lac repressor; lacI; The lac repressor binds to the lac operator to inhibit transcription in E. coli. This inhibition can be relieved by adding lactose or isopropyl-β-D-thiogalactopyranoside (IPTG).
  11419..11440   +  protein_bind   CAP binding site: CAP binding activates transcription in the presence of cAMP. E. coli catabolite activator protein
  11455..11485   +  promoter       lac promoter: promoter for the E. coli lac operon
  11489..11511   +  protein_bind   lac operator (fragment): The lac repressor binds to the lac operator to inhibit transcription in E. coli. This inhibition can be relieved by adding lactose or isopropyl-β-D-thiogalactopyranoside (IPTG). lac repressor encoded by lacI
  11550..11802   -  terminator     NOS terminator: nopaline synthase terminator and poly(A) signal
  11904..11926   -  CDS            3xHA (fragment): three tandem HA epitope tags
