[The description below was written by a language model from this plasmid's Addgene catalogue record and pLannotate feature annotations shown in this document.]
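Description:
PX3 is a plant binary expression vector built on the s1300-EGFP-3XHA backbone, a pCAMBIA1300-style T-DNA plasmid of about 11.9 kb. It carries a high-copy ColE1/pUC-type origin with a pBR322 bom site for propagation in E. coli. The pVS1 oriV, RepA and StaA functions provide replication and stable maintenance in Agrobacterium. Bacterial selection is by kanamycin (aphA-3). Between the nopaline-type left and right T-DNA borders lies a plant selection cassette in which a CaMV 35S promoter drives hygromycin phosphotransferase, terminated by the CaMV poly(A) signal.

The payload is a fusion reading frame made up of a roughly 300 bp fragment of Arabidopsis ABCD1 (PXA1/COMATOSE, the peroxisomal ABC transporter), followed by miniTurbo, EGFP and a 3xHA tag, and ending at a NOS terminator. The ABCD1 portion is annotated only as a fragment rather than the full transporter, and presumably anchors the fusion to the peroxisomal membrane. There, the engineered biotin ligase miniTurbo faces the cytosol and biotinylates neighbouring proteins, while EGFP allows localisation to be checked and the HA tag allows immunodetection. The catalogue entry lists CaMV 35S as the insert promoter, but the feature table annotates a mannopine synthase (MAS) promoter directly upstream of the fusion. The only annotated 35S element sits in front of the hygromycin gene, and about 750 bp beyond the MAS promoter is unannotated, so the exact promoter arrangement is not settled by the record.

The stated purpose is mapping the cytosol-facing proximity proteome of the peroxisome outer membrane by proximity-dependent biotinylation in living Arabidopsis cells.
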