Addgene plasmid #223339: PX3
Purpose: Mapping of cytosol-facing peroxisome outer membrane proximity proteome by proximity-dependent biotinylation in living Arabidopsis cells
Depositing lab: Xiaohong Zhu. Depositing organization: Henan University. Publication: Mapping of cytosol-facing organelle outer membrane proximity proteome by proximity-dependent biotinylation in living Arabidopsis cells. Bao X, Jia H, Zhang X, Tian S, Zhao Y, Li X, Lin P, Ma C, Wang P, Song CP, Zhu X. Plant J. 2024 Apr;118(1):7-23. doi: 10.1111/tpj.16641. Epub 2024 Jan 23. PubMed 38261530.
Backbone
  Vector backbone: s1300-EGFP-3XHA
  Backbone size w/o insert (bp): 9000
  Vector type: Plant Expression
  Selectable markers: Hygromycin
Growth in bacteria
  Bacterial resistance: Kanamycin, 50 μg/mL
  Growth temperature: 37°C
  Growth strain: DH5alpha
  Copy number: High Copy
Gene/Insert
  Gene/Insert name: ABCD1-miniTurboID-EGFP-3HA
  Species: A. thaliana (mustard weed)
  Insert size (bp): 1800
  Entrez Gene: PXA1 (a.k.a. COMATOSE, CTS, PED3, PEROXISOMAL ABC TRANSPORTER 1, PEROXISOME DEFECTIVE 3, PXA1, T5J17.20, T5J17_20)
  Promoter: CaMV35S
  Tag / fusion protein: miniTurboID-EGFP-3HA (C terminal on insert)
  Cloning method: Restriction Enzyme; 5′ cloning site Unknown (unknown if destroyed); 3′ cloning site Unknown (unknown if destroyed)
Terms and licenses: Academic/Nonprofit Terms; Industry Terms: Not Available to Industry
How to cite: PX3 was a gift from Xiaohong Zhu (Addgene plasmid # 223339 ; http://n2t.net/addgene:223339 ; RRID:Addgene_223339)
